>Addgene plasmid #111695 | MAC_N_TBA1A | addgene full sequence | sequence record 212881 | Addgene NGS Result
ATGTACGGGCCAGATATACGCGTTGACATTGATTATTGACTAGTTATTAATAGTAATCAATTACGGGGTC
ATTAGTTCATAGCCCATATATGGAGTTCCGCGTTACATAACTTACGGTAAATGGCCCGCCTGGCTGACCG
CCCAACGACCCCCGCCCATTGACGTCAATAATGACGTATGTTCCCATAGTAACGCCAATAGGGACTTTCC
ATTGACGTCAATGGGTGGAGTATTTACGGTAAACTGCCCACTTGGCAGTACATCAAGTGTATCATATGCC
AAGTACGCCCCCTATTGACGTCAATGACGGTAAATGGCCCGCCTGGCATTATGCCCAGTACATGACCTTA
TGGGACTTTCCTACTTGGCAGTACATCTACGTATTAGTCATCGCTATTACCATGGTGATGCGGTTTTGGC
AGTACATCAATGGGCGTGGATAGCGGTTTGACTCACGGGGATTTCCAAGTCTCCACCCCATTGACGTCAA
TGGGAGTTTGTTTTGGCACCAAAATCAACGGGACTTTCCAAAATGTCGTAACAACTCCGCCCCATTGACG
CAAATGGGCGGTAGGCGTGTACGGTGGGAGGTCTATATAAGCAGAGCTCTCCCTATCAGTGATAGAGATC
TCCCTATCAGTGATAGAGATCGTCGACGAGCTCGTTTAGTGAACCGTCAGATCGCCTGGAGACGCCATCC
ACGCTGTTTTGACCTCCATAGAAGACACCGGGACCGATCCAGCCTCCGGACTCTAGCGTTTAAACTTAAG
CTTGGTACCGAGCTCGGATCCACTAGTCCAGTGTGGTGGAATTCTGCAGATATCCAGCACAGTGGCGGCC
GCTCGAGACCATGAAGGACAACACCGTGCCCCTGAAGCTGATCGCCCTGCTGGCCAACGGCGAGTTCCAC
TCTGGCGAGCAGCTGGGCGAGACACTGGGCATGAGCAGAGCCGCCATCAACAAGCACATCCAGACCCTGC
GGGACTGGGGCGTGGACGTGTTCACAGTGCCCGGCAAGGGCTACAGCCTGCCCGAGCCCATCCAGCTGCT
GAACGCCAAGCAGATCCTGGGCCAGCTGGATGGCGGATCTGTGGCCGTGCTGCCCGTGATCGACAGCACC
AACCAGTATCTGCTCGACCGGATCGGCGAGCTGAAGTCCGGCGACGCCTGTATCGCCGAGTACCAGCAGG
CCGGCAGAGGCGGCAGGGGCAGAAAGTGGTTCAGCCCCTTCGGCGCCAACCTGTACCTGAGCATGTTCTG
GAGACTGGAACAGGGCCCAGCCGCCGCTATTGGCCTGAGCCTGGTCATCGGCATCGTGATGGCCGAGGTG
CTGCGGAAGCTGGGCGCCGACAAAGTGCGCGTGAAGTGGCCCAACGACCTGTATCTGCAGGACCGGAAGC
TGGCCGGCATCCTGGTGGAACTGACCGGCAAAACAGGCGACGCCGCCCAGATCGTGATCGGCGCTGGCAT
CAACATGGCCATGCGGCGGGTGGAAGAGAGCGTGGTCAACCAGGGCTGGATCACCCTGCAGGAAGCCGGC
ATCAACCTGGACCGGAACACCCTGGCCGCCATGCTGATCAGAGAGCTGAGAGCCGCCCTGGAACTGTTCG
AGCAGGAAGGCCTGGCCCCCTACCTGAGCAGATGGGAGAAGCTGGACAACTTCATCAACCGGCCCGTGAA
ACTGATCATCGGCGACAAAGAGATCTTCGGCATCAGCCGGGGCATCGACAAGCAGGGGGCCCTGCTCCTG
GAACAGGACGGCATCATCAAGCCCTGGATGGGCGGCGAGATCAGCCTGCGGAGCGCCGAGAAGTACCCAT
ACGATGTTCCTGACTATGCCGGTACCGAGCTCGGATCCACCATGGCTAGCTGGAGCCACCCGCAGTTCGA
GAAAGGTGGAGGTTCCGGAGGTGGATCGGGAGGTGGATCGTGGAGCCACCCGCAGTTCGAAAAAGCGGCC
GATATCACAAGTTTGTACAAAAAAGTTGGCATGCGTGAGTGCATCTCCATCCACGTTGGCCAGGCTGGTG
TCCAGATTGGCAATGCCTGCTGGGAGCTCTACTGCCTGGAACACGGCATCCAGCCCGATGGCCAGATGCC
AAGTGACAAGACCATTGGGGGAGGAGATGATTCCTTCAACACCTTCTTCAGTGAGACGGGGGCTGGCAAG
CATGTGCCCCGGGCAGTGTTTGTAGACTTGGAACCCACAGTCATTGATGAAGTTCGCACTGGCACCTACC
GCCAGCTCTTCCACCCTGAGCAACTTATCACAGGCAAAGAAGATGCTGCCAATAACTATGCCCGAGGGCA
CTACACCATTGGCAAGGAGATCATTGACCTCGTGTTGGACCGAATTCGCAAGCTGGCCGACCAGTGCACG
GGTCTCCAGGGCTTCTTGGTTTTCCACAGCTTTGGTGGGGGAACTGGTTCTGGGTTCACCTCGCTGCTCA
TGGAACGTCTCTCAGTTGATTATGGCAAGAAGTCCAAGCTGGAGTTCTCTATTTACCCGGCGCCCCAGGT
TTCCACAGCTGTAGTTGAGCCCTACAACTCCATCCTCACCACCCACACCACCCTGGAGCACTCTGATTGT
GCCTTCATGGTAGACAATGAGGCCATCTATGACATCTGTCGTAGAAACCTCGATATTGAGCGTCCAACCT
ATACTAACCTGAATAGGTTAATAGGTCAAATTGTGTCCTCCATCACTGCTTCCCTGAGATTTGATGGAGC
CCTGAATGTTGACCTGACAGAATTCCAGACCAACCTGGTGCCCTATCCCCGCATCCACTTCCCTCTGGCC
ACATATGCCCCTGTCATCTCTGCTGAGAAAGCCTACCATGAACAGCTTTCTGTAGCAGAGATCACCAATG
CTTGCTTTGAGCCAGCCAACCAGATGGTGAAATGTGACCCTCGCCATGGTAAATACATGGCTTGCTGCCT
GTTGTACCGTGGTGACGTGGTTCCCAAAGATGTCAATGCTGCCATTGCCACCATCAAGACCAAGCGTACC
ATCCAGTTTGTGGATTGGTGCCCCACTGGCTTCAAGGTTGGCATCAACTACCAGCCTCCCACTGTGGTGC
CTGGTGGAGACCTGGCCAAGGTACAGAGAGCTGTGTGCATGCTGAGCAACACCACAGCCATTGCTGAGGC
CTGGGCTCGCCTGGACCACAAGTTTGACCTGATGTATGCCAAACGTGCCTTTGTTCACTGGTACGTTGGG
GAGGGGATGGAGGAAGGTGAGTTTTCAGAGGCCCGTGAGGACATGGCTGCCCTTGAGAAGGATTATGAGG
AGGTTGGTGTGGATTCTGTTGAAGGAGAGGGTGAGGAAGAAGGAGAGGAATACTACCCAACTTTCTTGTA
CAAAGTGGTGACGTAAGCTAGGGGCCCGTTTAAACCCGCTGATCAGCCTCGACTGTGCCTTCTAGTTGCC
AGCCATCTGTTGTTTGCCCCTCCCCCGTGCCTTCCTTGACCCTGGAAGGTGCCACTCCCACTGTCCTTTC
CTAATAAAATGAGGAAATTGCATCGCATTGTCTGAGTAGGTGTCATTCTATTCTGGGGGGTGGGGTGGGG
CAGGACAGCAAGGGGGAGGATTGGGAAGACAATAGCAGGCATGCTGGGGATGCGGTGGGCTCTATGGCTT
CTGAGGCGGAAAGAACCAGCTGGGGCTCTAGGGGGTATCCCC
[124 nt withheld, positions 3683-3806]
C
[91 nt withheld, positions 3808-3898]
AGGGTGATGGTTCACGTACCTAGAAGTTCCTATTCCGAAGTTCCTATTCTCTAGAAAGTATAGGAACTTC
CTTGGCCAAAAAGCCTGAACTCACCGCGACGTCTGTCGAGAAGTTTCTGATCGAAAAGTTCGACAGCGTC
TCCGACCTGATGCAGCTCTCGGAGGGCGAAGAATCTCGTGCTTTCAGCTTCGATGTAGGAGGGCGTGGAT
ATGTCCTGCGGGTAAATAGCTGCGCCGATGGTTTCTACAAAGATCGTTATGTTTATCGGCACTTTGCATC
GGCCGCGCTCCCGATTCCGGAAGTGCTTGACATTGGGGAATTCAGCGAGAGCCTGACCTATTGCATCTCC
CGCCGTGCACAGGGTGTCACGTTGCAAGACCTGCCTGAAACCGAACTGCCCGCTGTTCTGCAGCCGGTCG
CGGAGGCCATGGATGCGATCGCTGCGGCCGATCTTAGCCAGACGAGCGGGTTCGGCCCATTCGGACCGCA
AGGAATCGGTCAATACACTACATGGCGTGATTTCATATGCGCGATTGCTGATCCCCATGTGTATCACTGG
CAAACTGTGATGGACGACACCGTCAGTGCGTCCGTCGCGCAGGCTCTCGATGAGCTGATGCTTTGGGCCG
AGGACTGCCCCGAAGTCCGGCACCTCGTGCACGCGGATTTCGGCTCCAACAATGTCCTGACGGACAATGG
CCGCATAACAGCGGTCATTGACTGGAGCGAGGCGATGTTCGGGGATTCCCAATACGAGGTCGCCAACATC
TTCTTCTGGAGGCCGTGGTTGGCTTGTATGGAGCAGCAGACGCGCTACTTCGAGCGGAGGCATCCGGAGC
TTGCAGGATCGCCGCGGCTCCGGGCGTATATGCTCCGCATTGGTCTTGACCAACTCTATCAGAGCTTGGT
TGACGGCAATTTCGATGATGCAGCTTGGGCGCAGGGTCGATGCGACGCAATCGTCCGATCCGGAGCCGGG
ACTGTCGGGCGTACACAAATCGCCCGCAGAAGCGCGGCCGTCTGGACCGATGGCTGTGTAGAAGTACTCG
CCGATAGTGGAAACCGACGCCCCAGCACTCGTCCGAGGGCAAAGGAATAGCACGTACTACGAGATTTCGA
TTCCACCGCCGCCTTCTATGAAAGGTTGGGCTTCGGAATCGTTTTCCGGGACGCCGGCTGGATGATCCTC
CAGCGCGGGGATCTCATGCTGGAGTTCTTCGCCCACCCCAACTTGTTTATTGCAGCTTATAATGGTTACA
AATAAAGCAATAGCATCACAAATTTCACAAATAAAGCATTTTTTTCACTGCATTCTAGTTGTGGTTTGTC
CAAACTCATCAATGTATCTTATCATGTCTGTATACCGTCGACCTCTAGCTAGAGCTTGGCGTAATCATGG
TCATAGCTGTTTCCTGTGTGAAATTGTTATCCGCTCACAATTCCACACAACATACGAGCCGGAAGCATAA
AGTGTAAAGCCTGGGGTGCCTAATGAGTGAGCTAACTCACATTAATTGCGTTGCGCTCACTGCCCGCTTT
CCAGTCGGGAAACCTGTCGTGCCAGCTGCATTAATGAATCGGCCAACGCGCGGGGAGAGGCGGTTTGCGT
ATTGGGCGCTCTTCCGCTTCCTCGCTCACTGACTCGCTGCGCTCGGTCGTTCGGCTGCGGCGAGCGGTAT
CAGCTCACTCAAAGGCGGTAATACGGTTATCCACAGAATCAGGGGATAACGCAGGAAAGAACATGTGAGC
AAAAGGCCAGCAAAAGGCCAGGAACCGTAAAAAGGCCGCGTTGCTGGCGTTTTTCCATAGGCTCCGCCCC
CCTGACGAGCATCACAAAAATCGACGCTCAAGTCAGAGGTGGCGAAACCCGACAGGACTATAAAGATACC
AGGCGTTTCCCCCTGGAAGCTCCCTCGTGCGCTCTCCTGTTCCGACCCTGCCGCTTACCGGATACCTGTC
CGCCTTTCTCCCTTCGGGAAGCGTGGCGCTTTCTCATAGCTCACGCTGTAGGTATCTCAGTTCGGTGTAG
GTCGTTCGCTCCAAGCTGGGCTGTGTGCACGAACCCCCCGTTCAGCCCGACCGCTGCGCCTTATCCGGTA
ACTATCGTCTTGAGTCCAACCCGGTAAGACACGACTTATCGCCACTGGCAGCAGCCACTGGTAACAGGAT
TAGCAGAGCGAGGTATGTAGGCGGTGCTACAGAGTTCTTGAAGTGGTGGCCTAACTACGGCTACACTAGA
AGAACAGTATTTGGTATCTGCGCTCTGCTGAAGCCAGTTACCTTCGGAAAAAGAGTTGGTAGCTCTTGAT
CCGGCAAACAAACCACCGCTGGTAGCGGTGGTTTTTTTGTTTGCAAGCAGCAGATTACGCGCAGAAAAAA
AGGATCTCAAGAAGATCCTTTGATCTTTTCTACGGGGTCTGACGCTCAGTGGAACGAAAACTCACGTTAA
GGGATTTTGGTCATGAGATTATCAAAAAGGATCTTCACCTAGATCCTTTTAAATTAAAAATGAAGTTTTA
AATCAATCTAAAGTATATATGAGTAAACTTGGTCTGACAGTTACCAATGCTTAATCAGTGAGGCACCTAT
CTCAGCGATCTGTCTATTTCGTTCATCCATAGTTGCCTGACTCCCCGTCGTGTAGATAACTACGATACGG
GAGGGCTTACCATCTGGCCCCAGTGCTGCAATGATACCGCGAGACCCACGCTCACCGGCTCCAGATTTAT
CAGCAATAAACCAGCCAGCCGGAAGGGCCGAGCGCAGAAGTGGTCCTGCAACTTTATCCGCCTCCATCCA
GTCTATTAATTGTTGCCGGGAAGCTAGAGTAAGTAGTTCGCCAGTTAATAGTTTGCGCAACGTTGTTGCC
ATTGCTACAGGCATCGTGGTGTCACGCTCGTCGTTTGGTATGGCTTCATTCAGCTCCGGTTCCCAACGAT
CAAGGCGAGTTACATGATCCCCCATGTTGTGCAAAAAAGCGGTTAGCTCCTTCGGTCCTCCGATCGTTGT
CAGAAGTAAGTTGGCCGCAGTGTTATCACTCATGGTTATGGCAGCACTGCATAATTCTCTTACTGTCATG
CCATCCGTAAGATGCTTTTCTGTGACTGGTGAGTACTCAACCAAGTCATTCTGAGAATAGTGTATGCGGC
GACCGAGTTGCTCTTGCCCGGCGTCAATACGGGATAATACCGCGCCACATAGCAGAACTTTAAAAGTGCT
CATCATTGGAAAACGTTCTTCGGGGCGAAAACTCTCAAGGATCTTACCGCTGTTGAGATCCAGTTCGATG
TAACCCACTCGTGCACCCAACTGATCTTCAGCATCTTTTACTTTCACCAGCGTTTCTGGGTGAGCAAAAA
CAGGAAGGCAAAATGCCGCAAAAAAGGGAATAAGGGCGACACGGAAATGTTGAATACTCATACTCTTCCT
TTTTCAATATTATTGAAGCATTTATCAGGGTTATTGTCTCATGAGCGGATACATATTTGAATGTATTTAG
AAAAATAAACAAATAGGGGTTCCGCGCACATTTCCCCGAAAAGTGCCACCTGACGTCGACGGATCGGGAG
ATCTCCCGATCCCCTATGGTGCACTCTCAGTACAATCTGCTCTGATGCCGCATAGTTAAGCCAGTATCTG
CTCCCTGCTTGTGTGTTGGAGGTCGCTGAGTAGTGCGCGAGCAAAATTTAAGCTACAACAAGGCAAGGCT
TGACCGACAATTGCATGAAGAATCTGCTTAGGGTTAGGCGTTTTGCGCTGCTTCGCG
Features (pLannotate 1.2.2; 27 found; start..end, strand, type, name):
     25..404     +  enhancer       CMV enhancer: human cytomegalovirus immediate early enhancer
    405..608     +  promoter       CMV promoter: human cytomegalovirus (CMV) immediate early promoter
    610..629     +  promoter       PLtetO-1 promoter (fragment): modified phage lambda PL promoter with tet operator sites (Lutz and Bujard, 1997)
    631..650     +  promoter       PLtetO-1 promoter (fragment): modified phage lambda PL promoter with tet operator sites (Lutz and Bujard, 1997)
    658..691     +  promoter       TRE3GV promoter (fragment): 3rd-generation Tet-responsive promoter that can be activated by binding of Tet-On® 3G, optimized for retroviral and lentiviral vectors
    851..1813    +  CDS            birA: BIRA_ECOLI - Also known as bioR, dhbB. Experimental evidence at protein level: Swiss-Prot protein existence level 1. Acts both as a biotin--[acetyl-CoA-carboxylase] ligase and a biotin-operon repressor. In the presence of ATP, BirA activates biotin to form the BirA-biotinyl-5'-adenylate (BirA-bio-5'-AMP or holoBirA) complex. HoloBirA can either transfer the biotinyl moiety to the biotin carboxyl carrier protein (BCCP) subunit of acetyl-CoA carboxylase, or bind to the biotin operator site and inhibit transcription of the operon. From Escherichia coli (strain K12).
   1814..1839    +  CDS            3xHA (fragment): three tandem HA epitope tags
   1871..1890    +  CDS            Strep-Tag II (fragment): peptide that binds Strep-Tactin®, an engineered form of streptavidin
   1931..1953    +  CDS            Strep-Tag II (fragment): peptide that binds Strep-Tactin®, an engineered form of streptavidin
   1968..1985    +  protein_bind   attB1 (fragment): mutant version of attB; core recombination site for the Gateway® BP reaction BP Clonase™
   1991..3343    +  CDS            TUBA1A: TBA1A_HUMAN - Also known as TUBA3. Experimental evidence at protein level: Swiss-Prot protein existence level 1. Tubulin is the major constituent of microtubules. It binds two moles of GTP, one at an exchangeable site on the beta chain and one at a non-exchangeable site on the alpha chain. From Homo sapiens (Human).
   3345..3369    -  protein_bind   attB2: mutant version of attB; recombination site for the Gateway® BP reaction BP Clonase™
   3413..3637    +  polyA_signal   bGH poly(A) signal: bovine growth hormone polyadenylation signal
   3641..3662    +  promoter       SV40 promoter (fragment): SV40 enhancer and early promoter
   3683..3916    +  rep_origin     f1 ori (fragment) (sequence partly withheld): f1 bacteriophage origin of replication; arrow indicates direction of (+) strand synthesis
   3921..3968    +  protein_bind   FRT: FLP-mediated recombination occurs in the 8-bp core sequence TCTAGAAA (Turan and Bode, 2011). FLP recombinase from the Saccharomyces cerevisiae 2μ plasmid
   3976..4998    +  CDS            HygR: aminoglycoside phosphotransferase from E. coli; aph(4)-Ia; confers resistance to hygromycin
   5008..5133    +  CDS            ble (fragment): BLE_KLEPN - Experimental evidence at protein level: Swiss-Prot protein existence level 1. Binding protein with a strong affinity to the bleomycin family of antibiotics. Binds to CL990; an antimitotic-antibiotic compound. From Klebsiella pneumoniae.
   5128..5249    +  polyA_signal   SV40 poly(A) signal: SV40 polyadenylation signal
   5322..5338    -  protein_bind   lac operator: The lac repressor binds to the lac operator to inhibit transcription in E. coli. This inhibition can be relieved by adding lactose or isopropyl-β-D-thiogalactopyranoside (IPTG). lac repressor encoded by lacI
   5346..5376    -  promoter       lac promoter: promoter for the E. coli lac operon
   5391..5412    -  protein_bind   CAP binding site: CAP binding activates transcription in the presence of cAMP. E. coli catabolite activator protein
   5425..5517    -  CDS            lacI (fragment): lac repressor; lacI; The lac repressor binds to the lac operator to inhibit transcription in E. coli. This inhibition can be relieved by adding lactose or isopropyl-β-D-thiogalactopyranoside (IPTG).
   5700..6288    -  rep_origin     ori: high-copy-number ColE1/pMB1/pBR322/pUC origin of replication
   6459..7319    -  CDS            AmpR: β-lactamase; bla; confers resistance to ampicillin, carbenicillin, and related antibiotics
   7320..7424    -  promoter       AmpR promoter: bla
   7483..7535    -  misc_feature   bom (fragment): basis of mobility region from pBR322
