[The description below was written by a language model from this plasmid's Addgene catalogue record and pLannotate feature annotations shown in this document.]
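Description:
MAC_N_TBA1A is a mammalian expression plasmid built on the MAC-tag-N Gateway destination backbone. It carries the human alpha-tubulin 1A open reading frame (TUBA1A, also listed as TBA1A), which was moved in by Gateway recombination from an hORFeome collection clone. In E. coli it is maintained as a high-copy plasmid through a ColE1/pUC-type origin and selected with ampicillin via the β-lactamase gene. A partial f1 origin and remnants of lac regulatory sequence are also annotated in the backbone.

The expression cassette is driven by the CMV immediate-early enhancer and promoter, followed by two short matches to tet operator-containing sequence. This suggests a tetracycline-regulatable CMV/TetO arrangement, although the record does not state this explicitly. Downstream lies the N-terminal MAC-tag, annotated as an E. coli birA biotin ligase coding sequence followed by an HA epitope match and two Strep-Tag II matches. Next come the attB1 site, the TUBA1A coding sequence, attB2 and a bGH polyadenylation signal. The biotin ligase module supports proximity biotinylation (BioID), while the Strep tags allow affinity purification on Strep-Tactin and the HA epitope allows detection. One fusion protein can therefore serve both AP-MS and BioID workflows, as the associated publication title describes.

An FRT site sits directly upstream of a hygromycin resistance gene that has an SV40 poly(A) signal but no complete annotated promoter of its own. This layout is typical of FLP-mediated integration into a genomic FRT landing site, where hygromycin resistance is gained upon correct insertion. The stated purpose is MAC-tagged gene expression, here for mapping the interactions and subcellular localization of alpha-tubulin.
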