Addgene plasmid #111695: MAC_N_TBA1A
Purpose: MAC-tagged gene expression
Depositing lab: Markku Varjosalo. Depositing organization: University of Helsinki, Institute of Biotechnology. Publication: An AP-MS- and BioID-compatible MAC-tag enables comprehensive mapping of protein interactions and subcellular localizations. Liu X, Salokas K, Tamene F, Jiu Y, Weldatsadik RG, Ohman T, Varjosalo M. Nat Commun. 2018 Mar 22;9(1):1188. doi: 10.1038/s41467-018-03523-2. PubMed 29568061.
Backbone
  Vector backbone: MAC-tag-N
  Backbone manufacturer: Markku Varjosalo, Addgene plasmid #108078
  Vector type: Mammalian Expression
Growth in bacteria
  Bacterial resistance: Ampicillin, 100 μg/mL
  Growth temperature: 37°C
  Growth strain: DH5alpha
  Copy number: High Copy
Gene/Insert
  Gene/Insert name: TBA1A (alt name: TUBA1A)
  Species: H. sapiens (human)
  Entrez Gene: TUBA1A (a.k.a. B-ALPHA-1, LIS3, TUBA3)
  Cloning method: Gateway Cloning
Terms and licenses: Academic/Nonprofit Terms; Industry Terms: Not Available to Industry
Depositor comments: CCSB-DFCI hORFeome collection(11063_G07)
How to cite: MAC_N_TBA1A was a gift from Markku Varjosalo (Addgene plasmid # 111695 ; http://n2t.net/addgene:111695 ; RRID:Addgene_111695)
